>Addgene plasmid #231868 | pDest17_Gcn4 E2K2 | addgene full sequence | sequence record 465531 | Addgene NGS Result
AGATCTCGATCCCGCGAAATTAATACGACTCACTATAGGGAGACCACAACGGTTTCCCTCTAGAAATAAT
TTTGTTTAACTTTAAGAAGGAGATATACATATGTCGTACTACCATCACCATCACCATCACCTCGAATCAA
CAAGTTTGTACAAAAAAGCAGGCTTCGAGAACCTGTATTTTCAGGGTAGCAGCACCGATAAAACCCCGAT
GTTTGAATATGAAAACCTTGAAGATAACGAAAAAGAGTGGACCAGCCTGTTTGATAATGATATTCCGGTT
ACCACCGATGATGTTGAACTGGCAGATAAAGCAATTGAAAAAGGTAGCGGTAGCGGTTCAGGTAGTCCGG
AAAGCAGCGATCCGGCAGCACTGAAACGTGCCCGTAATACCGAAGCAGCACGTCGTAGCCGTGCACGTAA
ACTGCAGCGTATGAAACAGCTGGAAGATAAAGTTGAAGAACTGCTGTGCAAAAACTACCACCTGGAAAAT
GAAGTTGCACGTCTGAAAAAGCTGGTTGGTGAACGTTAAGACCCAGCTTTCTTGTACAAAGTGGTTGATT
CGAGGCTGCTAACAAAGCCCGAAAGGAAGCTGAGTTGGCTGCTGCCACCGCTGAGCAATAACTAGCATAA
CCCCTTGGGGCCTCTAAACGGGTCTTGAGGGGTTTTTTGCTGAAAGGAGGAACTATATCCGGATATCCAC
AGGACGGGTGTGGTCGCCATGATCGCGTAGTCGATAGTGGCTCCAAGTAGCGAAGCGAGCAGGACTGGGC
GGCGGCCAAAGCGGTCGGACAGTGCTCCGAGAACGGGTGCGCATAGAAATTGCATCAACGCATATAGCGC
TAGCAGCACGCCATAGTGACTGGCGATGCTGTCGGAATGGACGATATCCCGCAAGAGGCCCGGCAGTACC
GGCATAACCAAGCCTATGCCTACAGCATCCAGGGTGACGGTGCCGAGGATGACGATGAGCGCATTGTTAG
ATTTCATACACGGTGCCTGACTGCGTTAGCAATTTAACTGTGATAAACTACCGCATTAAAGCTTATCGAT
GATAAGCTGTCAAACATGAGAATTCTTGAAGACGAAAGGGCCTCGTGATACGCCTATTTTTATAGGTTAA
TGTCATGATAATAATGGTTTCTTAGACGTCAGGTGGCACTTTTCGGGGAAATGTGCGCGGAACCCCTATT
TGTTTATTTTTCTAAATACATTCAAATATGTATCCGCTCATGAGACAATAACCCTGATAAATGCTTCAAT
AATATTGAAAAAGGAAGAGTATGAGTATTCAACATTTCCGTGTCGCCCTTATTCCCTTTTTTGCGGCATT
TTGCCTTCCTGTTTTTGCTCACCCAGAAACGCTGGTGAAAGTAAAAGATGCTGAAGATCAGTTGGGTGCA
CGAGTGGGTTACATCGAACTGGATCTCAACAGCGGTAAGATCCTTGAGAGTTTTCGCCCCGAAGAACGTT
TTCCAATGATGAGCACTTTTAAAGTTCTGCTATGTGGCGCGGTATTATCCCGTGTTGACGCCGGGCAAGA
GCAACTCGGTCGCCGCATACACTATTCTCAGAATGACTTGGTTGAGTACTCACCAGTCACAGAAAAGCAT
CTTACGGATGGCATGACAGTAAGAGAATTATGCAGTGCTGCCATAACCATGAGTGATAACACTGCGGCCA
ACTTACTTCTGACAACGATCGGAGGACCGAAGGAGCTAACCGCTTTTTTGCACAACATGGGGGATCATGT
AACTCGCCTTGATCGTTGGGAACCGGAGCTGAATGAAGCCATACCAAACGACGAGCGTGACACCACGATG
CCTGCAGCAATGGCAACAACGTTGCGCAAACTATTAACTGGCGAACTACTTACTCTAGCTTCCCGGCAAC
AATTAATAGACTGGATGGAGGCGGATAAAGTTGCAGGACCACTTCTGCGCTCGGCCCTTCCGGCTGGCTG
GTTTATTGCTGATAAATCTGGAGCCGGTGAGCGTGGGTCTCGCGGTATCATTGCAGCACTGGGGCCAGAT
GGTAAGCCCTCCCGTATCGTAGTTATCTACACGACGGGGAGTCAGGCAACTATGGATGAACGAAATAGAC
AGATCGCTGAGATAGGTGCCTCACTGATTAAGCATTGGTAACTGTCAGACCAAGTTTACTCATATATACT
TTAGATTGATTTAAAACTTCATTTTTAATTTAAAAGGATCTAGGTGAAGATCCTTTTTGATAATCTCATG
ACCAAAATCCCTTAACGTGAGTTTTCGTTCCACTGAGCGTCAGACCCCGTAGAAAAGATCAAAGGATCTT
CTTGAGATCCTTTTTTTCTGCGCGTAATCTGCTGCTTGCAAACAAAAAAACCACCGCTACCAGCGGTGGT
TTGTTTGCCGGATCAAGAGCTACCAACTCTTTTTCCGAAGGTAACTGGCTTCAGCAGAGCGCAGATACCA
AATACTGTCCTTCTAGTGTAGCCGTAGTTAGGCCACCACTTCAAGAACTCTGTAGCACCGCCTACATACC
TCGCTCTGCTAATCCTGTTACCAGTGGCTGCTGCCAGTGGCGATAAGTCGTGTCTTACCGGGTTGGACTC
AAGACGATAGTTACCGGATAAGGCGCAGCGGTCGGGCTGAACGGGGGGTTCGTGCACACAGCCCAGCTTG
GAGCGAACGACCTACACCGAACTGAGATACCTACAGCGTGAGCTATGAGAAAGCGCCACGCTTCCCGAAG
GGAGAAAGGCGGACAGGTATCCGGTAAGCGGCAGGGTCGGAACAGGAGAGCGCACGAGGGAGCTTCCAGG
GGGAAACGCCTGGTATCTTTATAGTCCTGTCGGGTTTCGCCACCTCTGACTTGAGCGTCGATTTTTGTGA
TGCTCGTCAGGGGGGCGGAGCCTATGGAAAAACGCCAGCAACGCGGCCTTTTTACGGTTCCTGGCCTTTT
GCTGGCCTTTTGCTCACATGTTCTTTCCTGCGTTATCCCCTGATTCTGTGGATAACCGTATTACCGCCTT
TGAGTGAGCTGATACCGCTCGCCGCAGCCGAACGACCGAGCGCAGCGAGTCAGTGAGCGAGGAAGCGGAA
GAGCGCCTGATGCGGTATTTTCTCCTTACGCATCTGTGCGGTATTTCACACCGCAATGGTGCACTCTCAG
TACAATCTGCTCTGATGCCGCATAGTTAAGCCAGTATACACTCCGCTATCGCTACGTGACTGGGTCATGG
CTGCGCCCCGACACCCGCCAACACCCGCTGACGCGCCCTGACGGGCTTGTCTGCTCCCGGCATCCGCTTA
CAGACAAGCTGTGACCGTCTCCGGGAGCTGCATGTGTCAGAGGTTTTCACCGTCATCACCGAAACGCGCG
AGGCAGCTGCGGTAAAGCTCATCAGCGTGGTCGTGAAGCGATTCACAGATGTCTGCCTGTTCATCCGCGT
CCAGCTCGTTGAGTTTCTCCAGAAGCGTTAATGTCTGGCTTCTGATAAAGCGGGCCATGTTAAGGGCGGT
TTTTTCCTGTTTGGTCACTGATGCCTCCGTGTAAGGGGGATTTCTGTTCATGGGGGTAATGATACCGATG
AAACGAGAGAGGATGCTCACGATACGGGTTACTGATGATGAACATGCCCGGTTACTGGAACGTTGTGAGG
GTAAACAACTGGCGGTATGGATGCGGCGGGACCAGAGAAAAATCACTCAGGGTCAATGCCAGCGCTTCGT
TAATACAGATGTAGGTGTTCCACAGGGTAGCCAGCAGCATCCTGCGATGCAGATCCGGAACATAATGGTG
CAGGGCGCTGACTTCCGCGTTTCCAGACTTTACGAAACACGGAAACCGAAGACCATTCATGTTGTTGCTC
AGGTCGCAGACGTTTTGCAGCAGCAGTCGCTTCACGTTCGCTCGCGTATCGGTGATTCATTCTGCTAACC
AGTAAGGCAACCCCGCCAGCCTAGCCGGGTCCTCAACGACAGGAGCACGATCATGCGCACCCGTGGCCAG
GACCCAACGCTGCCCGAGATGCGCCGCGTGCGGCTGCTGGAGATGGCGGACGCGATGGATATGTTCTGCC
AAGGGTTGGTTTGCGCATTCACAGTTCTCCGCAAGAATTGATTGGCTCCAATTCTTGGAGTGGTGAATCC
GTTAGCGAGGTGCCGCCGGCTTCCATTCAGGTCGAGGTGGCCCGGCTCCATGCACCGCGACGCAACGCGG
GGAGGCAGACAAGGTATAGGGCGGCGCCTACAATCCATGCCAACCCGTTCCATGTGCTCGCCGAGGCGGC
ATAAATCGCCGTGACGATCAGCGGTCCAATGATCGAAGTTAGGCTGGTAAGAGCCGCGAGCGATCCTTGA
AGCTGTCCCTGATGGTCGTCATCTACCTGCCTGGACAGCATGGCCTGCAACGCGGGCATCCCGATGCCGC
CGGAAGCGAGAAGAATCATAATGGGGAAGGCCATCCAGCCTCGCGTCGCGAACGCCAGCAAGACGTAGCC
CAGCGCGTCGGCCGCCATGCCGGCGATAATGGCCTGCTTCTCGCCGAAACGTTTGGTGGCGGGACCAGTG
ACGAAGGCTTGAGCGAGGGCGTGCAAGATTCCGAATACCGCAAGCGACAGGCCGATCATCGTCGCGCTCC
AGCGAAAGCGGTCCTCGCCGAAAATGACCCAGAGCGCTGCCGGCACCTGTCCTACGAGTTGCATGATAAA
GAAGACAGTCATAAGTGCGGCGACGATAGTCATGCCCCGCGCCCACCGGAAGGAGCTGACTGGGTTGAAG
GCTCTCAAGGGCATCGGTCGATCGACGCTCTCCCTTATGCGACTCCTGCATTAGGAAGCAGCCCAGTAGT
AGGTTGAGGCCGTTGAGCACCGCCGCCGCAAGGAATGGTGCATGCAAGGAGATGGCGCCCAACAGTCCCC
CGGCCACGGGGCCTGCCACCATACCCACGCCGAAACAAGCGCTCATGAGCCCGAAGTGGCGAGCCCGATC
TTCCCCATCGGTGATGTCGGCGATATAGGCGCCAGCAACCGCACCTGTGGCGCCGGTGATGCCGGCCACG
ATGCGTCCGGCGTAGAGGATCG
Features (pLannotate 1.2.2; 17 found; start..end, strand, type, name):
     21..39      +  promoter       T7 promoter: promoter for bacteriophage T7 RNA polymerase
     71..93      +  RBS            RBS: efficient ribosome binding site from bacteriophage T7 gene 10 (Olins and Rangwala, 1989)
    111..131     +  CDS            8xHis (fragment): 8xHis affinity tag
    140..164     +  protein_bind   attB1: mutant version of attB; recombination site for the Gateway® BP reaction BP Clonase™
    179..526     +  CDS            GCN4 (fragment): GCN4_YEAST - Also known as AAS101 From Saccharomyces cerevisiae (strain ATCC 204508 / S288c) (Baker's yeast).
    531..555     -  protein_bind   attB2: mutant version of attB; recombination site for the Gateway® BP reaction BP Clonase™
    565..614     +  CDS            SET1 (fragment): solubility-enhancement tag derived from T7 phage gene 10B
    622..669     +  terminator     T7 terminator: transcription terminator for bacteriophage T7 RNA polymerase
    695..987     -  CDS            TcR (fragment): tetracycline efflux protein; tet; confers resistance to tetracycline
   1035..1063    -  promoter       tet promoter: E. coli promoter for tetracycline efflux protein gene
   1176..1280    +  promoter       AmpR promoter: bla
   1281..2141    +  CDS            AmpR: β-lactamase; bla; confers resistance to ampicillin, carbenicillin, and related antibiotics
   2312..2900    +  rep_origin     ori: high-copy-number ColE1/pMB1/pBR322/pUC origin of replication
   3086..3225    -  misc_feature   bom: basis of mobility region from pBR322
   3327..3518    -  CDS            rop: Rop protein, which maintains plasmids at low copy number; rop
   3535..3915    +  CDS            YPB1_ECOLX: Protein predicted: Swiss-Prot protein existence level 4. From Escherichia coli.
   4157..5061    -  CDS            TcR (fragment): tetracycline efflux protein; tet; confers resistance to tetracycline
