[The description below was written by a language model from this plasmid's Addgene catalogue record and pLannotate feature annotations shown in this document.]
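Description:
pDest17_Gcn4 E2K2 is a bacterial expression plasmid built on the pDEST17 Gateway destination backbone for producing an N-terminally His-tagged variant of the Saccharomyces cerevisiae transcription factor Gcn4 in E. coli. The backbone is pBR322-derived: it carries a ColE1/pMB1-type origin together with the rop gene and bom region, which accounts for its listing as a low-copy plasmid, and it is selected with ampicillin through the β-lactamase gene. The annotated tetracycline-resistance sequences are only fragments left over from the pBR322 ancestry and are not listed as a usable marker.

The expression cassette runs from a T7 promoter and the phage gene 10 ribosome binding site into a histidine tag, followed by attB1, the Gcn4 coding sequence, attB2 and a T7 terminator. The attB sites are the scars left by Gateway recombination of the insert into the destination vector. The catalogue entry also lists a TEV protease cleavage site at the N-terminus for removing the tag, although it is not annotated separately in the feature table. The insert carries four substitutions, S104K, S117E, S136E and S144K, replacing serines with two lysines and two glutamates, which matches the "E2K2" name. The annotated GCN4 match spans only about 350 nt and is flagged as a fragment, so the insert appears to encode part of the protein rather than the full length. The record does not define the boundaries.

Because transcription depends on T7 RNA polymerase, expression requires a host strain that supplies it, and the depositors suggest a BL21 pLysS strain. The plasmid serves to produce and purify the recombinant protein, and the associated publication examines the roles of condensates and soluble complexes in transcription factor function.
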