Addgene plasmid #231868: pDest17_Gcn4 E2K2
Purpose: Bacterial expression of N-terminally 6His tagged Gcn4 E2K2
Depositing lab: Aseem Ansari & Tanja Mittag. Depositing organization: St. Jude Children's Research Hospital. Publication: Reconciling competing models on the roles of condensates and soluble complexes in transcription factor function. Bremer A, Lang WH, Kempen RP, Sweta K, Taylor AB, Borgia MB, Ansari AZ, Mittag T. bioRxiv [Preprint]. 2024 Nov 22:2024.11.21.624739. doi: 10.1101/2024.11.21.624739. PubMed 39605529.
Backbone
  Vector backbone: pDest17
  Backbone manufacturer: Invtirogen
  Vector type: Bacterial Expression
Growth in bacteria
  Bacterial resistance: Ampicillin, 100 μg/mL
  Growth temperature: 37°C
  Growth strain: DH5alpha
  Copy number: Low Copy
Gene/Insert
  Gene/Insert name: Gcn4 E2K2
  Species: S. cerevisiae (budding yeast)
  Mutation: S104K, S117E, S136E, S144K
  Promoter: T7
  Tag / fusion protein: 6xHis, TEV cleavage site (N terminal on backbone)
  Cloning method: Gateway Cloning
Terms and licenses: Academic/Nonprofit Terms; Industry Terms: Not Available to Industry
Depositor comments: The depositing lab recommends using BL21_pLysS strain for protein expression and purification. Please visit https://doi.org/10.1101/2024.11.21.624739 for bioRxiv preprint.
How to cite: pDest17_Gcn4 E2K2 was a gift from Aseem Ansari & Tanja Mittag (Addgene plasmid # 231868 ; http://n2t.net/addgene:231868 ; RRID:Addgene_231868)
