>Addgene plasmid #231868 | pDest17_Gcn4 E2K2 | depositor partial sequence | sequence record 455699 | Orf Sequence
GGTAGCAGCACCGATAAAACCCCGATGTTTGAATATGAAAACCTTGAAGATAACGAAAAAGAGTGGACCA
GCCTGTTTGATAATGATATTCCGGTTACCACCGATGATGTTGAACTGGCAGATAAAGCAATTGAAAAAGG
TAGCGGTAGCGGTTCAGGTAGTCCGGAAAGCAGCGATCCGGCAGCACTGAAACGTGCCCGTAATACCGAA
GCAGCACGTCGTAGCCGTGCACGTAAACTGCAGCGTATGAAACAGCTGGAAGATAAAGTTGAAGAACTGC
TGTGCAAAAACTACCACCTGGAAAATGAAGTTGCACGTCTGAAAAAGCTGGTTGGTGAACGT
